Addgene plasmid #250105: pGEX-Magi-2-PDZ-6
Purpose: Bacterial expression of Magi-2 PDZ domain 6
Depositing lab: Mark Bedford. Depositing organization: University of Texas MD Anderson Cancer Center. Publication: PRMT5 C-terminal Phosphorylation Modulates a 14-3-3/PDZ Interaction Switch. Espejo AB, Gao G, Black K, Gayatri S, Veland N, Kim J, Chen T, Sudol M, Walker C, Bedford MT. J Biol Chem. 2017 Feb 10;292(6):2255-2265. doi: 10.1074/jbc.M116.760330. Epub 2016 Dec 28. PubMed 28031468.
Backbone
  Vector backbone: pGEX-4T-1
  Backbone size w/o insert (bp): 4900
  Vector type: Bacterial Expression
Growth in bacteria
  Bacterial resistance: Ampicillin, 100 μg/mL
  Growth temperature: 37°C
  Growth strain: DH5alpha
  Copy number: High Copy
Gene/Insert
  Gene/Insert name: Magi-2 (6/6)
  Species: M. musculus (mouse)
  Insert size (bp): 261
  Mutation: None
  Entrez Gene: Magi2 (a.k.a. AIP-1, Acvri1, Acvrinp1, Acvrip1, Magi-2, S-SCAM, mKIAA0705)
  Cloning method: Restriction Enzyme; 5′ cloning site Unknown (unknown if destroyed)
Terms and licenses: Academic/Nonprofit Terms; Industry Terms: Not Available to Industry
Depositor comments: UniProt ID: Q9WVQ1
How to cite: pGEX-Magi-2-PDZ-6 was a gift from Mark Bedford (Addgene plasmid # 250105 ; http://n2t.net/addgene:250105 ; RRID:Addgene_250105)
