[The description below was written by a language model from this plasmid's Addgene catalogue record and pLannotate feature annotations shown in this document.]
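Description:
pGEX-Magi-2-PDZ-6 is a bacterial expression plasmid built on the pGEX-4T-1 backbone for producing the sixth of six PDZ domains of mouse Magi-2 (Magi2, also known as S-SCAM or AIP-1) as a glutathione S-transferase fusion in E. coli. The sequenced plasmid is about 5.2 kb. It replicates from a high-copy ColE1/pMB1-type origin and is selected with ampicillin through the β-lactamase (AmpR) gene and its own promoter. Short fragments of rop, the pBR322 bom region, a lacZα segment with its lac promoter and operator, and a fragment annotated as yciV are backbone remnants rather than functional parts of the payload.

The expression cassette is driven by the tac promoter, a strong trp/lac hybrid, followed by a lac operator. The plasmid also carries lacI under its own promoter, so the repressor is supplied in cis and expression stays off until it is induced with IPTG. The Schistosoma japonicum GST coding sequence comes first, and the 261 bp Magi2 fragment lies a short distance downstream on the same strand, consistent with an N-terminal GST tag fused through a short linker. That linker region is not annotated in the feature table. No mutations are recorded for the insert, and the restriction sites used for cloning are not stated.

The GST moiety allows affinity capture of the fusion protein on glutathione resin. The associated publication concerns a phosphorylation-dependent switch between 14-3-3 and PDZ domain interactions at the PRMT5 C-terminus, which suggests the purified domain serves in PDZ binding studies of that kind. The record itself states only bacterial expression as the purpose.
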