Features (pLannotate 1.2.2; 17 found; start..end, strand, type, name):
    181..209     +  promoter       tac promoter: strong E. coli promoter; hybrid between the trp and lac UV5 promoters
    217..233     +  protein_bind   lac operator: The lac repressor binds to the lac operator to inhibit transcription in E. coli. This inhibition can be relieved by adding lactose or isopropyl-β-D-thiogalactopyranoside (IPTG). lac repressor encoded by lacI
    256..909     +  CDS            GST26_SCHJA: Experimental evidence at protein level: Swiss-Prot protein existence level 1. GST isoenzymes appear to play a central role in the parasite detoxification system. Other functions are also suspected including a role in increasing the solubility of haematin in the parasite gut. From Schistosoma japonicum (Blood fluke).
    934..1194    +  CDS            Magi2 (fragment): MAGI2_MOUSE - Also known as Acvrinp1, Aip1, Arip1. Experimental evidence at protein level: Swiss-Prot protein existence level 1. Seems to act as scaffold molecule at synaptic junctions by assembling neurotransmitter receptors and cell adhesion proteins. Plays a role in nerve growth factor (NGF)-induced recruitment of RAPGEF2 to late endosomes and neurite outgrowth. May play a role in regulating activin-mediated signaling in neuronal cells. Enhances the ability of PTEN to suppress AKT1 activation (By similarity). From Mus musculus (Mouse).
   1215..1254    +  CDS            rop (fragment): Rop protein, which maintains plasmids at low copy number; rop
   1356..1396    +  misc_feature   bom (fragment): basis of mobility region from pBR322
   1501..1605    +  promoter       AmpR promoter: bla
   1606..2466    +  CDS            AmpR: β-lactamase; bla; confers resistance to ampicillin, carbenicillin, and related antibiotics
   2637..3225    +  rep_origin     ori: high-copy-number ColE1/pMB1/pBR322/pUC origin of replication
   3411..3462    -  misc_feature   bom (fragment): basis of mobility region from pBR322
   3469..3546    +  promoter       lacI promoter: lacI
   3547..4629    +  CDS            lacI: lac repressor; lacI; The lac repressor binds to the lac operator to inhibit transcription in E. coli. This inhibition can be relieved by adding lactose or isopropyl-β-D-thiogalactopyranoside (IPTG).
   4642..4663    +  protein_bind   CAP binding site: CAP binding activates transcription in the presence of cAMP. E. coli catabolite activator protein
   4678..4708    +  promoter       lac promoter: promoter for the E. coli lac operon
   4716..4732    +  protein_bind   lac operator: The lac repressor binds to the lac operator to inhibit transcription in E. coli. This inhibition can be relieved by adding lactose or isopropyl-β-D-thiogalactopyranoside (IPTG). lac repressor encoded by lacI
   4752..4925    +  CDS            lacZα: LacZα fragment of β-galactosidase; lacZ fragment
   5189..105     -  CDS            yciV (fragment) (across the origin): RNAAM_ECOLI - Also known as trpH From Escherichia coli (strain K12).
>Addgene plasmid #250105 | pGEX-Magi-2-PDZ-6 | addgene full sequence | sequence record 498320 | Addgene NGS Result
CTTATCGACTGCACGGTGCACCAATGCTTCTGGCGTCAGGCAGCCATCGGAAGCTGTGGTATGGCTGTGC
AGGTCGTAAATCACTGCATAATTCGTGTCGCTCAAGGCGCACTCCCGTTCTGGATAATGTTTTTTGCGCC
GACATCATAACGGTTCTGGCAAATATTCTGAAATGAGCTGTTGACAATTAATCATCGGCTCGTATAATGT
GTGGAATTGTGAGCGGATAACAATTTCACACAGGAAACAGTATTCATGTCCCCTATACTAGGTTATTGGA
AAATTAAGGGCCTTGTGCAACCCACTCGACTTCTTTTGGAATATCTTGAAGAAAAATATGAAGAGCATTT
GTATGAGCGCGATGAAGGTGATAAATGGCGAAACAAAAAGTTTGAATTGGGTTTGGAGTTTCCCAATCTT
CCTTATTATATTGATGGTGATGTTAAATTAACACAGTCTATGGCCATCATACGTTATATAGCTGACAAGC
ACAACATGTTGGGTGGTTGTCCAAAAGAGCGTGCAGAGATTTCAATGCTTGAAGGAGCGGTTTTGGATAT
TAGATACGGTGTTTCGAGAATTGCATATAGTAAAGACTTTGAAACTCTCAAAGTTGATTTTCTTAGCAAG
CTACCTGAAATGCTGAAAATGTTCGAAGATCGTTTATGTCATAAAACATATTTAAATGGTGATCATGTAA
CCCATCCTGACTTCATGTTGTATGACGCTCTTGATGTTGTTTTATACATGGACCCAATGTGCCTGGATGC
GTTCCCAAAATTAGTTTGTTTTAAAAAACGTATTGAAGCTATCCCACAAATTGATAAGTACTTGAAATCC
AGCAAGTATATAGCATGGCCTTTGCAGGGCTGGCAAGCCACGTTTGGTGGTGGCGACCATCCTCCAAAAT
CGGATCTGGTTCCGCGTGGATCCACAGTTGATATGGAAAAAGGTGCCAAAGGCTTTGGTTTTAGTATCCG
TGGTGGCCGTGAATATAAGATGGATCTGTATGTTCTGCGCTTAGCAGAAGATGGTCCGGCAATTCGTAAT
GGCCGGATGCGTGTGGGCGATCAGATCATCGAAATCAATGGTGAATCTACCCGCGATATGACACATGCAC
GCGCTATTGAACTGATTAAATCTGGCGGTCGTCGCGTTCGCCTGCTGTTAAAACGCGGTACGCTCGAGCG
GCCGCATCGTGACTGACTGACGATCTGCCTCGCGCGTTTCGGTGATGACGGTGAAAACCTCTGACACATG
CAGCTCCCGGAGACGGTCACAGCTTGTCTGTAAGCGGATGCCGGGAGCAGACAAGCCCGTCAGGGCGCGT
CAGCGGGTGTTGGCGGGTGTCGGGGCGCAGCCATGACCCAGTCACGTAGCGATAGCGGAGTGTATAATTC
TTGAAGACGAAAGGGCCTCGTGATACGCCTATTTTTATAGGTTAATGTCATGATAATAATGGTTTCTTAG
ACGTCAGGTGGCACTTTTCGGGGAAATGTGCGCGGAACCCCTATTTGTTTATTTTTCTAAATACATTCAA
ATATGTATCCGCTCATGAGACAATAACCCTGATAAATGCTTCAATAATATTGAAAAAGGAAGAGTATGAG
TATTCAACATTTCCGTGTCGCCCTTATTCCCTTTTTTGCGGCATTTTGCCTTCCTGTTTTTGCTCACCCA
GAAACGCTGGTGAAAGTAAAAGATGCTGAAGATCAGTTGGGTGCACGAGTGGGTTACATCGAACTGGATC
TCAACAGCGGTAAGATCCTTGAGAGTTTTCGCCCCGAAGAACGTTTTCCAATGATGAGCACTTTTAAAGT
TCTGCTATGTGGCGCGGTATTATCCCGTGTTGACGCCGGGCAAGAGCAACTCGGTCGCCGCATACACTAT
TCTCAGAATGACTTGGTTGAGTACTCACCAGTCACAGAAAAGCATCTTACGGATGGCATGACAGTAAGAG
AATTATGCAGTGCTGCCATAACCATGAGTGATAACACTGCGGCCAACTTACTTCTGACAACGATCGGAGG
ACCGAAGGAGCTAACCGCTTTTTTGCACAACATGGGGGATCATGTAACTCGCCTTGATCGTTGGGAACCG
GAGCTGAATGAAGCCATACCAAACGACGAGCGTGACACCACGATGCCTGCAGCAATGGCAACAACGTTGC
GCAAACTATTAACTGGCGAACTACTTACTCTAGCTTCCCGGCAACAATTAATAGACTGGATGGAGGCGGA
TAAAGTTGCAGGACCACTTCTGCGCTCGGCCCTTCCGGCTGGCTGGTTTATTGCTGATAAATCTGGAGCC
GGTGAGCGTGGGTCTCGCGGTATCATTGCAGCACTGGGGCCAGATGGTAAGCCCTCCCGTATCGTAGTTA
TCTACACGACGGGGAGTCAGGCAACTATGGATGAACGAAATAGACAGATCGCTGAGATAGGTGCCTCACT
GATTAAGCATTGGTAACTGTCAGACCAAGTTTACTCATATATACTTTAGATTGATTTAAAACTTCATTTT
TAATTTAAAAGGATCTAGGTGAAGATCCTTTTTGATAATCTCATGACCAAAATCCCTTAACGTGAGTTTT
CGTTCCACTGAGCGTCAGACCCCGTAGAAAAGATCAAAGGATCTTCTTGAGATCCTTTTTTTCTGCGCGT
AATCTGCTGCTTGCAAACAAAAAAACCACCGCTACCAGCGGTGGTTTGTTTGCCGGATCAAGAGCTACCA
ACTCTTTTTCCGAAGGTAACTGGCTTCAGCAGAGCGCAGATACCAAATACTGTCCTTCTAGTGTAGCCGT
AGTTAGGCCACCACTTCAAGAACTCTGTAGCACCGCCTACATACCTCGCTCTGCTAATCCTGTTACCAGT
GGCTGCTGCCAGTGGCGATAAGTCGTGTCTTACCGGGTTGGACTCAAGACGATAGTTACCGGATAAGGCG
CAGCGGTCGGGCTGAACGGGGGGTTCGTGCACACAGCCCAGCTTGGAGCGAACGACCTACACCGAACTGA
GATACCTACAGCGTGAGCTATGAGAAAGCGCCACGCTTCCCGAAGGGAGAAAGGCGGACAGGTATCCGGT
AAGCGGCAGGGTCGGAACAGGAGAGCGCACGAGGGAGCTTCCAGGGGGAAACGCCTGGTATCTTTATAGT
CCTGTCGGGTTTCGCCACCTCTGACTTGAGCGTCGATTTTTGTGATGCTCGTCAGGGGGGCGGAGCCTAT
GGAAAAACGCCAGCAACGCGGCCTTTTTACGGTTCCTGGCCTTTTGCTGGCCTTTTGCTCACATGTTCTT
TCCTGCGTTATCCCCTGATTCTGTGGATAACCGTATTACCGCCTTTGAGTGAGCTGATACCGCTCGCCGC
AGCCGAACGACCGAGCGCAGCGAGTCAGTGAGCGAGGAAGCGGAAGAGCGCCTGATGCGGTATTTTCTCC
TTACGCATCTGTGCGGTATTTCACACCGCATAAATTCCGACACCATCGAATGGCGCAAAACCTTTCGCGG
TATGGCATGATAGCGCCCGGAAGAGAGTCAATTCAGGGTGGTGAATGTGAAACCAGTAACGTTATACGAT
GTCGCAGAGTATGCCGGTGTCTCTTATCAGACCGTTTCCCGCGTGGTGAACCAGGCCAGCCACGTTTCTG
CGAAAACGCGGGAAAAAGTGGAAGCGGCGATGGCGGAGCTGAATTACATTCCCAACCGCGTGGCACAACA
ACTGGCGGGCAAACAGTCGTTGCTGATTGGCGTTGCCACCTCCAGTCTGGCCCTGCACGCGCCGTCGCAA
ATTGTCGCGGCGATTAAATCTCGCGCCGATCAACTGGGTGCCAGCGTGGTGGTGTCGATGGTAGAACGAA
GCGGCGTCGAAGCCTGTAAAGCGGCGGTGCACAATCTTCTCGCGCAACGCGTCAGTGGGCTGATCATTAA
CTATCCGCTGGATGACCAGGATGCCATTGCTGTGGAAGCTGCCTGCACTAATGTTCCGGCGTTATTTCTT
GATGTCTCTGACCAGACACCCATCAACAGTATTATTTTCTCCCATGAAGACGGTACGCGACTGGGCGTGG
AGCATCTGGTCGCATTGGGTCACCAGCAAATCGCGCTGTTAGCGGGCCCATTAAGTTCTGTCTCGGCGCG
TCTGCGTCTGGCTGGCTGGCATAAATATCTCACTCGCAATCAAATTCAGCCGATAGCGGAACGGGAAGGC
GACTGGAGTGCCATGTCCGGTTTTCAACAAACCATGCAAATGCTGAATGAGGGCATCGTTCCCACTGCGA
TGCTGGTTGCCAACGATCAGATGGCGCTGGGCGCAATGCGCGCCATTACCGAGTCCGGGCTGCGCGTTGG
TGCGGATATCTCGGTAGTGGGATACGACGATACCGAAGACAGCTCATGTTATATCCCGCCGTTAACCACC
ATCAAACAGGATTTTCGCCTGCTGGGGCAAACCAGCGTGGACCGCTTGCTGCAACTCTCTCAGGGCCAGG
CGGTGAAGGGCAATCAGCTGTTGCCCGTCTCACTGGTGAAAAGAAAAACCACCCTGGCGCCCAATACGCA
AACCGCCTCTCCCCGCGCGTTGGCCGATTCATTAATGCAGCTGGCACGACAGGTTTCCCGACTGGAAAGC
GGGCAGTGAGCGCAACGCAATTAATGTAAGTTAGCTCACTCATTAGGCACCCCAGGCTTTACACTTTATG
CTTCCGGCTCGTATGTTGTGTGGAATTGTGAGCGGATAACAATTTCACACAGGAAACAGCTATGACCATG
ATTACGGATTCACTGGCCGTCGTTTTACAACGTCGTGACTGGGAAAACCCTGGCGTTACCCAACTTAATC
GCCTTGCAGCACATCCCCCTTTCGCCAGCTGGCGTAATAGCGAAGAGGCCCGCACCGATCGCCCTTCCCA
ACAGTTGCGCAGCCTGAATGGCGAATGGCGCTTTGCCTGGTTTCCGGCACCAGAAGCGGTGCCGGAAAGC
TGGCTGGAGTGCGATCTTCCTGAGGCCGATACTGTCGTCGTCCCCTCAAACTGGCAGATGCACGGTTACG
ATGCGCCCATCTACACCAACGTGACCTATCCCATTACGGTCAATCCGCCGTTTGTTCCCACGGAGAATCC
GACGGGTTGTTACTCGCTCACATTTAATGTTGATGAAAGCTGGCTACAGGAAGGCCAGACGCGAATTATT
TTTGATGGCGTTGGAATTAG
